Addgene plasmid #56386: mVenus-CEBPA237-C-4
Purpose: Localization: Nucleus, Excitation: 515, Emission: 528
Depositing lab: Michael Davidson. Depositing organization: Florida State University, Tallahassee.
Backbone
  Vector backbone: mVenus-C1
  Backbone size w/o insert (bp): 4750
  Vector type: Mammalian Expression
  Selectable markers: Neomycin (select with G418)
Growth in bacteria
  Bacterial resistance: Kanamycin, 50 μg/mL
  Growth temperature: 37°C
  Growth strain: DH5alpha
  Copy number: High Copy
Gene/Insert
  Gene/Insert name: CEBPA (alt name: NM_012524.3)
  Species: R. norvegicus (rat)
  Promoter: CMV
  Tag / fusion protein: mVenus (N terminal on backbone)
  Cloning method: Unknown
  Sequencing primers: 5′ CMV-F; 3′ SV40pA-R
Terms and licenses: Academic/Nonprofit Terms; Industry Terms
Depositor comments: . Excitation = 515; Emission = 528
How to cite: mVenus-CEBPA237-C-4 was a gift from Michael Davidson (Addgene plasmid # 56386 ; http://n2t.net/addgene:56386 ; RRID:Addgene_56386)
