[The description below was written by a language model from this plasmid's Addgene catalogue record.]
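Description:
mVenus-CEBPA237-C-4 is a mammalian expression plasmid built on the mVenus-C1 backbone (about 4.75 kb without the insert), a C1-style fluorescent protein fusion vector in which the gene of interest is placed downstream of the fluorophore. It is maintained in E. coli as a high-copy plasmid under kanamycin selection. The record lists neomycin resistance as the selectable marker, so transfected mammalian cells can be selected with G418 to obtain stable lines. No feature table accompanies this entry, so details such as the origin of replication, the polyadenylation signal and the promoter driving the resistance cassette are not explicitly recorded, although the listed SV40 polyA reverse sequencing primer suggests an SV40 polyadenylation signal downstream of the fusion.

The payload is rat (R. norvegicus) CEBPA, which encodes the CCAAT/enhancer-binding protein alpha transcription factor. It is expressed from the CMV promoter, a strong constitutive promoter in many mammalian cell types. mVenus, a monomeric yellow fluorescent protein, is supplied by the backbone and fused to the N terminus of the CEBPA sequence. The "237" and "C-4" elements of the name may refer to a particular portion of CEBPA and to the linker arrangement, but the record does not define them, nor does it state the insert size or cloning method. The stated purpose is as a nuclear localization marker, with excitation at 515 nm and emission at 528 nm. The construct is therefore suited to labelling the nucleus in live or fixed transfected cells for fluorescence microscopy in the yellow channel.
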