>Addgene plasmid #56386 | mVenus-CEBPA237-C-4 | depositor partial sequence | sequence record 87281 | insert sequence
GATCCGCTAGAATGGTGAGCAAGGGCGAGGAGCTGTTCACCGGGGTGGTGCCCATCCTGGTCGAGCTGGA
CGGCGACGTAAACGGCCACAAGTTCAGCGTGTCCGGCGAGGGCGAGGGCGATGCCACCTACGGCAAGCTG
ACCCTGAAGCTGATCTGCACCACCGGCAAGCTGCCCGTGCCCTGGCCCACCCTCGTGACCACCCTGGGCT
ACGGCCTGCAGTGCTTCGCCCGCTACCCCGACCACATGAAGCAGCACGACTTCTTCAAGTCCGCCATGCC
CGAAGGCTACGTCCAGGAGCGCACCATCTTCTTCAAGGACGACGGCAACTACAAGACCCGCGCCGAGGTG
AAGTTCGAGGGCGACACCCTGGTGAACCGCATCGAGCTGAAGGGCATCGACTTCAAGGAGGACGGCAACA
TCCTGGGGCACAAGCTGGAGTACAACTACAACAGCCACAACGTCTATATCACCGCCGACAAGCAGAAGAA
CGGCATCAAGGCCAACTTCAAGATCCGCCACAACATCGAGGACGGCGGCGTGCAGCTCGCCGACCACTAC
CAGCAGAACACCCCCATCGGCGACGGCCCCGTGCTGCTGCCCGACAACCACTACCTGAGCTACCAGTCCA
AACTGAGCAAAGACCCCAACGAGAAGCGCGATCACATGGTCCTGCTGGAGTTCGTGACCGCCGCCGGGAT
CACTCTCGGCATGGACGAGCTGTACAAGTCCGGACCTGCAATGGGTGCTGCGGGCCTGCCGGGCCCCGGG
GGCTCGCTCAAGGGCTTGGCTGGTCCGCACCCCGACCTCCGCACCGGCGGCGGCGGCGGCGGCGGGGCCG
GCGCGGGCAAGGCCAAGAAGTCGGTGGATAAGAACAGCAACGAGTACCGGGTACGGCGGGAACGCAACAA
CATCGCGGTGCGCAAGAGCCGAGATAAAGCCAAACAGCGCAACGTGGAGACGCAGCAGAAGGTGTTGGAG
TTGACCAGTGACAATGACCGCCTGCGCAAGCGGGTGGAACAGCTGAGCCGTGAACTGGACACGCTGCGGG
GTATCTTCCGCCAGCTGCCTGAGAGCTCCTTGGTCAAGGCCATGGGCAACTGCGCGTGAGGCGCGCGGAT
CCACCGGATCTAGATAACTGATCATAATCAGCCATACCACATT
